>Addgene plasmid #13237 | pc3XB-ZF103 | depositor full sequence | sequence record 7586 | Author sequence
GACGGATCGGGAGATCTCCCGATCCCCTATGGTGCACTCTCAGTACAATCTGCTCTGATGCCGCATAGTT
AAGCCAGTATCTGCTCCCTGCTTGTGTGTTGGAGGTCGCTGAGTAGTGCGCGAGCAAAATTTAAGCTACA
ACAAGGCAAGGCTTGACCGACAATTGCATGAAGAATCTGCTTAGGGTTAGGCGTTTTGCGCTGCTTCGCG
ATGTACGGGCCAGATATACGCGTTGACATTGATTATTGACTAGTTATTAATAGTAATCAATTACGGGGTC
ATTAGTTCATAGCCCATATATGGAGTTCCGCGTTACATAACTTACGGTAAATGGCCCGCCTGGCTGACCG
CCCAACGACCCCCGCCCATTGACGTCAATAATGACGTATGTTCCCATAGTAACGCCAATAGGGACTTTCC
ATTGACGTCAATGGGTGGAGTATTTACGGTAAACTGCCCACTTGGCAGTACATCAAGTGTATCATATGCC
AAGTACGCCCCCTATTGACGTCAATGACGGTAAATGGCCCGCCTGGCATTATGCCCAGTACATGACCTTA
TGGGACTTTCCTACTTGGCAGTACATCTACGTATTAGTCATCGCTATTACCATGGTGATGCGGTTTTGGC
AGTACATCAATGGGCGTGGATAGCGGTTTGACTCACGGGGATTTCCAAGTCTCCACCCCATTGACGTCAA
TGGGAGTTTGTTTTGGCACCAAAATCAACGGGACTTTCCAAAATGTCGTAACAACTCCGCCCCATTGACG
CAAATGGGCGGTAGGCGTGTACGGTGGGAGGTCTATATAAGCAGAGCTCTCTGGCTAACTAGAGAACCCA
CTGCTTACTGGCTTATCGAAATTAATACGACTCACTATAGGGAGACCCAAGCTGGCTAGCGTTTAAACGG
GCCCTCTAGACCCGGGGAGAAGCCTTACAAATGCCCAGAATGTGGAAAGAGTTTTAGCACTACCGGAGCA
CTCACAGAACACCAGAGAACACATACCGGTGGATCCTCTGCACAGTAGTAAGCTTAAGTTTAAACCGCTG
ATCAGCCTCGACTGTGCCTTCTAGTTGCCAGCCATCTGTTGTTTGCCCCTCCCCCGTGCCTTCCTTGACC
CTGGAAGGTGCCACTCCCACTGTCCTTTCCTAATAAAATGAGGAAATTGCATCGCATTGTCTGAGTAGGT
GTCATTCTATTCTGGGGGGTGGGGTGGGGCAGGACAGCAAGGGGGAGGATTGGGAAGACAATAGCAGGCA
TGCTGGGGATGCGGTGGGCTCTATGGCTTCTGAGGCGGAAAGAACCAGCTGGGGCTCTAGGGGGTATCCC
C
[124 nt withheld, positions 1332-1455]
C
[91 nt withheld, positions 1457-1547]
A
[49 nt withheld, positions 1549-1597]
CCTTTGACGTTGGAGTCCACGTTCTTT
[37 nt withheld, positions 1625-1661]
ACCCTATCTCGGTCTATTCTTTTGATTTATAAGGGATTTTGCCGATTTCGGCCTATTGGTTAAAAAATGA
GCTGATTTAACAAAAATTTAACGCGAATTAATTCTGTGGAATGTGTGTCAGTTAGGGTGTGGAAAGTCCC
CAGGCTCCCCAGCAGGCAGAAGTATGCAAAGCATGCATCTCAATTAGTCAGCAACCAGGTGTGGAAAGTC
CCCAGGCTCCCCAGCAGGCAGAAGTATGCAAAGCATGCATCTCAATTAGTCAGCAACCATAGTCCCGCCC
CTAACTCCGCCCATCCCGCCCCTAACTCCGCCCAGTTCCGCCCATTCTCCGCCCCATGGCTGACTAATTT
TTTTTATTTATGCAGAGGCCGAGGCCGCCTCTGCCTCTGAGCTATTCCAGAAGTAGTGAGGAGGCTTTTT
TGGAGGCCTAGGCTTTTGCAAAAAGCTCCCGGCCGGGAGCTTGTATATCCATTTTCGGATCTGATCAAGA
GACAGGATGAGGATCGTTTCGCATGATTGAACAAGATGGATTGCACGCAGGTTCTCCGGCCGCTTGGGTG
GAGAGGCTATTCGGCTATGACTGGGCACAACAGACAATCGGCTGCTCTGATGCCGCCGTGTTCCGGCTGT
CAGCGCAGGGGCGCCCGGTTCTTTTTGTCAAGACCGACCTGTCCGGTGCCCTGAATGAACTGCAGGACGA
GGCAGCGCGGCTATCGTGGCTGGCCACGACGGGCGTTCCTTGCGCAGCTGTGCTCGACGTTGTCACTGAA
GCGGGAAGGGACTGGCTGCTATTGGGCGAAGTGCCGGGGCAGGATCTCCTGTCATCTCACCTTGCTCCTG
CCGAGAAAGTATCCATCATGGCTGATGCAATGCGGCGGCTGCATACGCTTGATCCGGCTACCTGCCCATT
CGACCACCAAGCGAAACATCGCATCGAGCGAGCACGTACTCGGATGGAAGCCGGTCTTGTCGATCAGGAT
GATCTGGACGAAGAGCATCAGGGGCTCGCGCCAGCCGAACTGTTCGCCAGGCTCAAGGCGCGCATGCCCG
ACGGCGAGGATCTCGTCGTGACCCATGGCGATGCCTGCTTGCCGAATATCATGGTGGAAAATGGCCGCTT
TTCTGGATTCATCGACTGTGGCCGGCTGGGTGTGGCGGACCGCTATCAGGACATAGCGTTGGCTACCCGT
GATATTGCTGAAGAGCTTGGCGGCGAATGGGCTGACCGCTTCCTCGTGCTTTACGGTATCGCCGCTCCCG
ATTCGCAGCGCATCGCCTTCTATCGCCTTCTTGACGAGTTCTTCTGAGCGGGACTCTGGGGTTCGAAATG
ACCGACCAAGCGACGCCCAACCTGCCATCACGAGATTTCGATTCCACCGCCGCCTTCTATGAAAGGTTGG
GCTTCGGAATCGTTTTCCGGGACGCCGGCTGGATGATCCTCCAGCGCGGGGATCTCATGCTGGAGTTCTT
CGCCCACCCCAACTTGTTTATTGCAGCTTATAATGGTTACAAATAAAGCAATAGCATCACAAATTTCACA
AATAAAGCATTTTTTTCACTGCATTCTAGTTGTGGTTTGTCCAAACTCATCAATGTATCTTATCATGTCT
GTATACCGTCGACCTCTAGCTAGAGCTTGGCGTAATCATGGTCATAGCTGTTTCCTGTGTGAAATTGTTA
TCCGCTCACAATTCCACACAACATACGAGCCGGAAGCATAAAGTGTAAAGCCTGGGGTGCCTAATGAGTG
AGCTAACTCACATTAATTGCGTTGCGCTCACTGCCCGCTTTCCAGTCGGGAAACCTGTCGTGCCAGCTGC
ATTAATGAATCGGCCAACGCGCGGGGAGAGGCGGTTTGCGTATTGGGCGCTCTTCCGCTTCCTCGCTCAC
TGACTCGCTGCGCTCGGTCGTTCGGCTGCGGCGAGCGGTATCAGCTCACTCAAAGGCGGTAATACGGTTA
TCCACAGAATCAGGGGATAACGCAGGAAAGAACATGTGAGCAAAAGGCCAGCAAAAGGCCAGGAACCGTA
AAAAGGCCGCGTTGCTGGCGTTTTTCCATAGGCTCCGCCCCCCTGACGAGCATCACAAAAATCGACGCTC
AAGTCAGAGGTGGCGAAACCCGACAGGACTATAAAGATACCAGGCGTTTCCCCCTGGAAGCTCCCTCGTG
CGCTCTCCTGTTCCGACCCTGCCGCTTACCGGATACCTGTCCGCCTTTCTCCCTTCGGGAAGCGTGGCGC
TTTCTCATAGCTCACGCTGTAGGTATCTCAGTTCGGTGTAGGTCGTTCGCTCCAAGCTGGGCTGTGTGCA
CGAACCCCCCGTTCAGCCCGACCGCTGCGCCTTATCCGGTAACTATCGTCTTGAGTCCAACCCGGTAAGA
CACGACTTATCGCCACTGGCAGCAGCCACTGGTAACAGGATTAGCAGAGCGAGGTATGTAGGCGGTGCTA
CAGAGTTCTTGAAGTGGTGGCCTAACTACGGCTACACTAGAAGAACAGTATTTGGTATCTGCGCTCTGCT
GAAGCCAGTTACCTTCGGAAAAAGAGTTGGTAGCTCTTGATCCGGCAAACAAACCACCGCTGGTAGCGGT
TTTTTTGTTTGCAAGCAGCAGATTACGCGCAGAAAAAAAGGATCTCAAGAAGATCCTTTGATCTTTTCTA
CGGGGTCTGACGCTCAGTGGAACGAAAACTCACGTTAAGGGATTTTGGTCATGAGATTATCAAAAAGGAT
CTTCACCTAGATCCTTTTAAATTAAAAATGAAGTTTTAAATCAATCTAAAGTATATATGAGTAAACTTGG
TCTGACAGTTACCAATGCTTAATCAGTGAGGCACCTATCTCAGCGATCTGTCTATTTCGTTCATCCATAG
TTGCCTGACTCCCCGTCGTGTAGATAACTACGATACGGGAGGGCTTACCATCTGGCCCCAGTGCTGCAAT
GATACCGCGAGACCCACGCTCACCGGCTCCAGATTTATCAGCAATAAACCAGCCAGCCGGAAGGGCCGAG
CGCAGAAGTGGTCCTGCAACTTTATCCGCCTCCATCCAGTCTATTAATTGTTGCCGGGAAGCTAGAGTAA
GTAGTTCGCCAGTTAATAGTTTGCGCAACGTTGTTGCCATTGCTACAGGCATCGTGGTGTCACGCTCGTC
GTTTGGTATGGCTTCATTCAGCTCCGGTTCCCAACGATCAAGGCGAGTTACATGATCCCCCATGTTGTGC
AAAAAAGCGGTTAGCTCCTTCGGTCCTCCGATCGTTGTCAGAAGTAAGTTGGCCGCAGTGTTATCACTCA
TGGTTATGGCAGCACTGCATAATTCTCTTACTGTCATGCCATCCGTAAGATGCTTTTCTGTGACTGGTGA
GTACTCAACCAAGTCATTCTGAGAATAGTGTATGCGGCGACCGAGTTGCTCTTGCCCGGCGTCAATACGG
GATAATACCGCGCCACATAGCAGAACTTTAAAAGTGCTCATCATTGGAAAACGTTCTTCGGGGCGAAAAC
TCTCAAGGATCTTACCGCTGTTGAGATCCAGTTCGATGTAACCCACTCGTGCACCCAACTGATCTTCAGC
ATCTTTTACTTTCACCAGCGTTTCTGGGTGAGCAAAAACAGGAAGGCAAAATGCCGCAAAAAAGGGAATA
AGGGCGACACGGAAATGTTGAATACTCATACTCTTCCTTTTTCAATATTATTGAAGCATTTATCAGGGTT
ATTGTCTCATGAGCGGATACATATTTGAATGTATTTAGAAAAATAAACAAATAGGGGTTCCGCGCACATT
TCCCCGAAAAGTGCCACCTGACGTC
Features (pLannotate 1.2.2; 20 found; start..end, strand, type, name):
     28..80      -  misc_feature   bom (fragment): basis of mobility region from pBR322
    235..614     +  enhancer       CMV enhancer: human cytomegalovirus immediate early enhancer
    615..818     +  promoter       CMV promoter: human cytomegalovirus (CMV) immediate early promoter
    814..847     +  LTR            5' LTR (truncated) (fragment): truncated 5' long terminal repeat (LTR) from HIV-1
    863..881     +  promoter       T7 promoter: promoter for bacteriophage T7 RNA polymerase
    927..1019    +  CDS            Znf22 (fragment): ZNF22_MOUSE - Also known as Krox25, Krox26, Zfp422. Experimental evidence at protein level: Swiss-Prot protein existence level 1. Binds DNA through the consensus sequence 5'-CAATG-3'. May be involved in transcriptional regulation and may play a role in tooth formation. From Mus musculus (Mouse).
   1062..1286    +  polyA_signal   bGH poly(A) signal: bovine growth hormone polyadenylation signal
   1290..1311    +  promoter       SV40 promoter (fragment): SV40 enhancer and early promoter
   1332..1760    +  rep_origin     f1 ori (sequence partly withheld): f1 bacteriophage origin of replication; arrow indicates direction of (+) strand synthesis
   1774..2103    +  promoter       SV40 promoter: SV40 enhancer and early promoter
   2174..2965    +  CDS            neo: KKA2_KLEPN - Also known as kan, nptII. Experimental evidence at protein level: Swiss-Prot protein existence level 1. Resistance to kanamycin, neomycin, paromomycin, ribostamycin, butirosin and gentamicin B. From Klebsiella pneumoniae.
   2989..3147    +  CDS            ble (fragment): BLE_KLEPN - Experimental evidence at protein level: Swiss-Prot protein existence level 1. Binding protein with a strong affinity to the bleomycin family of antibiotics. Binds to CL990; an antimitotic-antibiotic compound. From Klebsiella pneumoniae.
   3142..3263    +  polyA_signal   SV40 poly(A) signal: SV40 polyadenylation signal
   3336..3352    -  protein_bind   lac operator: The lac repressor binds to the lac operator to inhibit transcription in E. coli. This inhibition can be relieved by adding lactose or isopropyl-β-D-thiogalactopyranoside (IPTG). lac repressor encoded by lacI
   3360..3390    -  promoter       lac promoter: promoter for the E. coli lac operon
   3405..3426    -  protein_bind   CAP binding site: CAP binding activates transcription in the presence of cAMP. E. coli catabolite activator protein
   3439..3531    -  CDS            lacI (fragment): lac repressor; lacI; The lac repressor binds to the lac operator to inhibit transcription in E. coli. This inhibition can be relieved by adding lactose or isopropyl-β-D-thiogalactopyranoside (IPTG).
   3714..4299    -  rep_origin     ori: high-copy-number ColE1/pMB1/pBR322/pUC origin of replication
   4470..5330    -  CDS            AmpR: β-lactamase; bla; confers resistance to ampicillin, carbenicillin, and related antibiotics
   5331..5435    -  promoter       AmpR promoter: bla
