[The description below was written by a language model from this plasmid's Addgene catalogue record and pLannotate feature annotations shown in this document.]
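Description:
pc3XB-ZF103 is a mammalian expression-type plasmid that serves mainly as an archive vector for a single engineered zinc finger module, one component of the Zinc Finger Consortium Modular Assembly Kit v1.0. The backbone, pc3XB, is a modified pcDNA3 of about 5.4 kb. It replicates in E. coli at high copy from a ColE1/pUC-type origin and is selected with ampicillin through the β-lactamase gene. An f1 origin is also present, and an SV40 early promoter drives a neomycin phosphotransferase cassette with an SV40 polyadenylation signal, allowing G418 selection in mammalian cells.

The insert, ZF103, is a roughly 90 bp fragment encoding one Cys2His2 zinc finger from the Barbas module set, designed to recognise the DNA triplet CTT. It is cloned between XbaI and BamHI sites, both of which remain intact, and lies downstream of the CMV enhancer/promoter and a T7 promoter and upstream of the bovine growth hormone polyadenylation signal. The automated annotation labels this region as a fragment of mouse Znf22. This most likely reflects sequence similarity among zinc finger frameworks rather than the true origin of the module. Similarly, the short hits to an HIV-1 LTR, ble, lacI and bom appear to be small backbone remnants or chance matches rather than functional elements.

According to the associated publication, modules like this one are combined by restriction-based modular assembly into multi-finger arrays with chosen DNA-binding specificities, which are then used to build zinc finger nucleases. The plasmid is therefore best seen as a standardised building block, not a stand-alone expression construct.
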