>Addgene plasmid #13237 | pc3XB-ZF103 | addgene partial sequence | sequence record 19621 | CMV-F 5'-CGCAAATGGGCGGTAGGCGTG-3'
TCTCTGGGCTACTAGAGAACCCACTGCTTACTGGCTTATCGAAATTAATACGACTCACTATAGGGAGACC
CAAGCTGGCTAGCGTTTAAACGGGCCCTCTAGACCCGGGGAGAAGCCTTACAAATGCCCAGAATGTGGAA
AGAGTTTTAGCACTACCGGAGCACTCACAGAACACCAGAGAACACATACCGGTGGATCCTCTGCACAGTA
GTAAGCTTAAGTTTAAACCGCTGATCAGCCTCGACTGTGCCTTCTAGTTGCCAGCCATCTGTTGTTTGCC
CCTCCCCCGTGCCTTCCTTGACCCTGGAAGGTGCCACTCCCACTGTCCTTTCCTAATAAAATGAGGAAAT
TGCATCGCATTGTCTGAGTAGGTGTCATTCTATTCTGGGGGGTGGGGTGGGGCAGGACAGCAAGGGGGAG
GATTGGGAAGACAATAGCAGGCATGCTGGGGATGCGGTGGGCTCTATGGCTTCTGAGGCGGAAAGAACCA
GCTGGGGCTCTAGGGGGTATCCC
