Addgene plasmid #13237: pc3XB-ZF103
Depositing lab: Daniel Voytas. Depositing organization: Iowa State University. Publication: Standardized reagents and protocols for engineering zinc finger nucleases by modular assembly. Wright DA, Thibodeau-Beganny S, Sander JD, Winfrey RJ, Hirsh AS, Eichtinger M, Fu F, Porteus MH, Dobbs D, Voytas DF, Joung JK. Nat Protoc. 2006;1(3):1637-52. doi: 10.1038/nprot.2006.259 PubMed 17406455.
Backbone
  Vector backbone: pc3XB
  Backbone manufacturer: Modified Invitrogen pcDNA3
  Backbone size w/o insert (bp): 5400
  Vector type: Mammalian Expression
  Selectable markers: Neomycin (select with G418)
Growth in bacteria
  Bacterial resistance: Ampicillin, 100 μg/mL
  Growth temperature: 37°C
  Growth strain: XL1 Blue
  Copy number: High Copy
Gene/Insert
  Gene/Insert name: ZF103
  Insert size (bp): 90
  Cloning method: Restriction Enzyme; 5′ cloning site XbaI (not destroyed); 3′ cloning site BamHI (not destroyed)
  Sequencing primers: 5′ T7
Terms and licenses: Academic/Nonprofit Terms; Industry Terms: Not Available to Industry
Depositor comments: Part of the Zinc Finger Consortium Modular Assembly Kit v1.0. Finger protein sequence: PGEKPYKCPECGKSFSTTGALTEHQRTH. Target DNA sequence: CTT. This zinc finger is derived from the Barbas module set.
How to cite: pc3XB-ZF103 was a gift from Daniel Voytas (Addgene plasmid # 13237 ; http://n2t.net/addgene:13237 ; RRID:Addgene_13237)
